Addgene plasmid #64309: pAc-­His-­zfTpo
Purpose: Express soluble His-tagged zebrafish thrombopoietin in insect cells
Depositing lab: Petr Bartunek. Depositing organization: Institute of Molecular Genetics of the Czech Academy of Sciences. Publication: Dissection of vertebrate hematopoiesis using zebrafish thrombopoietin. Svoboda O, Stachura DL, Machonova O, Pajer P, Brynda J, Zon LI, Traver D, Bartunek P. Blood. 2014 Jul 10;124(2):220-8. doi: 10.1182/blood-2014-03-564682. Epub 2014 May 28. PubMed 24869937.
Backbone
  Vector backbone: pAcGP67-­B
  Backbone manufacturer: BD Biosciences
  Backbone size w/o insert (bp): 9765
  Total vector size (bp): 10255
  Vector type: Insect Expression
Growth in bacteria
  Bacterial resistance: Ampicillin, 100 μg/mL
  Growth temperature: 37°C
  Growth strain: DH5alpha
  Copy number: Low Copy
Gene/Insert
  Gene/Insert name: Thrombopoietin (alt names: tpo; thpo)
  Species: D. rerio (zebrafish)
  Mutation: Thrombopoietin starts at AA37 (AA1-36 encode the signal peptide which is not present in the mature secreted protein)
  GenBank ID: EU267076.1
  Entrez Gene: thpo (a.k.a. T, tpo)
  Tag / fusion protein: (His)6 (N terminal on insert)
  Cloning method: Restriction Enzyme; 5′ cloning site NdeI (destroyed during cloning); 3′ cloning site HindIII (destroyed during cloning)
  Sequencing primers: 5′ AAA TGA TAA CCA TCT CGC
Terms and licenses: Academic/Nonprofit Terms; Industry Terms: Not Available to Industry
How to cite: pAc-­His-­zfTpo was a gift from Petr Bartunek (Addgene plasmid # 64309 ; http://n2t.net/addgene:64309 ; RRID:Addgene_64309)
