[The description below was written by a language model from this plasmid's Addgene catalogue record.]
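Description:
pAc-His-zfTpo is an insect-cell expression plasmid built on the pAcGP67-B backbone, a commercial baculovirus transfer vector. The backbone is recorded as 9,765 bp and the complete construct as about 10.3 kb. It is propagated in E. coli as a low-copy plasmid under ampicillin selection. No feature table accompanies the record, so the promoter, origin of replication and flanking viral sequences are not explicitly listed. Vectors of the pAcGP67 family generally use the strong late polyhedrin promoter and supply an N-terminal gp67 secretion signal, with baculoviral flanking regions that allow recombination into a baculovirus genome. These details should be regarded as properties of the backbone family rather than as facts confirmed for this entry.

The insert encodes zebrafish (Danio rerio) thrombopoietin (thpo, also called tpo), beginning at amino acid 37. The first 36 residues, which form the native signal peptide and are absent from the mature secreted protein, have been omitted. A hexahistidine tag is fused to the N terminus of the insert, which would permit metal-affinity purification. The fragment was introduced by restriction cloning between NdeI and HindIII sites, both of which were destroyed in the process. Removing the endogenous leader is consistent with relying on a vector-supplied secretion signal to direct the cytokine into the culture medium. The stated purpose is to express soluble His-tagged zebrafish thrombopoietin in insect cells. The associated work used this cytokine to study vertebrate hematopoiesis in the zebrafish system.
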