>Addgene plasmid #64309 | pAc-­His-­zfTpo | addgene partial sequence | sequence record 121283 | Polyhedrin-F 5'-AAATGATAACCATCTCGC-3'
CAAGATGGTAAGCGCTATTGTTTTATATGTGCTTTTGGCGGCGGCGGCGCATTCTGCCTTTGCGGCGGAT
CTTGGATCTATGGCTAGCCACCATCACCATCACCATGGTGGATCCACTAGACCAATTGACTTTGTGTGTG
ACAGCGAGGCCAGGAGAGTGATGAACAAGGTGAAGGATCTACA
