>Addgene plasmid #64309 | pAc-­His-­zfTpo | addgene partial sequence | sequence record 122164 | Polyhedrin-R 5'-GTCCAAGTTTCCCTG-3'
GACAGCTTCATCGTGTCGGGGTTTAACATTACGGATTTCCTTGAAGAGAGTGAGTTTTTGGTTCTTGCCG
GGTCCCAGGAAAGGATCAGATCTGCAGCGGCCGCTCCGGAATTCCCATGGCCCGGGATCAGCTTTAATGC
GGTAGTTTATCACAGTTAAATTGCTAACGCAGTCAGGCACCGTGTATGAAATCTAACAATGCGCTCATCG
TCATCCTCGGCACCGTCACCCTGGATGCTGTAGGCATAGGCTTGGTTATGCCGGTACTGCCGGGCCTCTT
GCGGGATATCGTCCATTCCGACAGCATCGCCAGTCACTATGGCGTGCTGCTAGCGCTATATGCGTTGATG
CAATTTCTATGCGCACCCGTTCTCGGAGCACTGTCCGACCGCTTTGGCCGCCGCCCAGTCCTGCTCGCTT
CGCTACTTGGAGCCACTATCGACTACGCGATCATGGCGACCACACCCGTCCTGTGGATCCCTAGCACCAT
TTTGCCATCTCTGCAATGAGCAACTCTAGCTTGCCTGTGAGCAGAAGCCCAAAGTACTTCAGCACCAAAC
CCAAATCCTTCGAGGGCTGACCCAGACACCTCTCTACCGCTGGCCCTTCCTGCTCCCCCTGCTCCACGTG
GAGCAGTCTGACTACATGCAGGTAGTTGTTGATACTGTGTTCCAAGCGCTTCAGCAGAGTGAGTCCACAG
CCAGGTTGGCTGAGTGTCCTGGCAGACCGAACATCCTGCGCTAGAGTCCCCAAAGACAGCAGGATCTCGG
CCCTGCGCTCCTGTACTGATTTTCTCTCCCAGGTTGCTTTGTGAATGCTGATGCATGGTAATTGAATAGA
AGAGGGGAGAGCGTCTACGCCACTGCAGATTACCTTTTCTTCTTGTAGATCCTTCACCTTGTTCATCACT
CTCCTGGCCTCGCTGTCACACACAAAGTCAATTGGTCTAGTGGATCCACCATGGTGATGGTGATGGTGGC
TAGCCATAGATCCAAGATCCGCCGCAAAGGCAGAATGCGCCGCCGCCGCCAAAGCACATATAAAACAATA
GCGCTTACCATCTTGCT
