>Addgene plasmid #64309 | pAc-­His-­zfTpo | depositor partial sequence | sequence record 124392 | insert
TATGGCTAGCCACCATCACCATCACCATGGTGGATCCACTAGACCAATTGACTTTGTGTGTGACAGCGAG
GCCAGGAGAGTGATGAACAAGGTGAAGGATCTACAAGAAGAAAAGGTAATCTGCAGTGGCGTAGACGCTC
TCCCCTCTTCTATTCAATTACCATGCATCAGCATTCACAAAGCAACCTGGGAGAGAAAATCAGTACAGGA
GCGCAGGGCCGAGATCCTGCTGTCTTTGGGGACTCTAGCGCAGGATGTTCGGTCTGCCAGGACACTCAGC
CAACCTGGCTGTGGACTCACTCTGCTGAAGCGCTTGGAACACAGTATCAACAACTACCTGCATGTAGTCA
GACTGCTCCACGTGGAGCAGGGGGAGCAGGAAGGGCCAGCGGTAGAGAGGTGTCTGGGTCAGCCCTCGAA
GGATTTGGGTTTGGTGCTGAAGTACTTTGGGCTTCTGCTCACAGGCAAGCTAGAGTTGCTCATTGCAGAG
ATGGCAAAATGGTGCTAGGGATCCCACAGGACGGGTGTGGTCGCCATGATCGCGTAGTCGATAGTGGCTC
CAAGTAGCGAAGCGAGCAGGACTGGGCGGCGGCCAAAGCGGTCGGACAGTGCTCCGAGAACGGGTGCGCA
TAGAAATTGCATCAACGCATATAGCGCTAGCAGCACGCCATAGTGACTGGCGATGCTGTCGGAATGGACG
ATATCCCGCAAGAGGCCCGGCAGTACCGGCATAACCAAGCCTATGCCTACAGCATCCAGGGTGACGGTGC
CGAGGATGACGATGAGCGCATTGTTAGATTTCATACACGGTGCCTGACTGCGTTAGCAATTTAACTGTGA
TAAACTACCGCATTAAAGCT
